>Addgene plasmid #187195 | pLV-DBNF-mCherry | addgene full sequence | sequence record 374465 | Addgene NGS Result
CACGAGTGGGTTACATCGAACTGGATCTCAACAGCGGTAAGATCCTTGAGAGTTTTCGCCCCGAAGAACG
TTTTCCAATGATGAGCACTTTTAAAGTTCTGCTATGTGGCGCGGTATTATCCCGTATTGACGCCGGGCAA
GAGCAACTCGGTCGCCGCATACACTATTCTCAGAATGACTTGGTTGAGTACTCACCAGTCACAGAAAAGC
ATCTTACGGATGGCATGACAGTAAGAGAATTATGCAGTGCTGCCATAACCATGAGTGATAACACTGCGGC
CAACTTACTTCTGACAACGATCGGAGGACCGAAGGAGCTAACCGCTTTTTTGCACAACATGGGGGATCAT
GTAACTCGCCTTGATCGTTGGGAACCGGAGCTGAATGAAGCCATACCAAACGACGAGCGTGACACCACGA
TGCCTGTAGCAATGGCAACAACGTTGCGCAAACTATTAACTGGCGAACTACTTACTCTAGCTTCCCGGCA
ACAATTAATAGACTGGATGGAGGCGGATAAAGTTGCAGGACCACTTCTGCGCTCGGCCCTTCCGGCTGGC
TGGTTTATTGCTGATAAATCTGGAGCCGGTGAGCGTGGGTCTCGCGGTATCATTGCAGCACTGGGGCCAG
ATGGTAAGCCCTCCCGTATCGTAGTTATCTACACGACGGGGAGTCAGGCAACTATGGATGAACGAAATAG
ACAGATCGCTGAGATAGGTGCCTCACTGATTAAGCATTGGTAACTGTCAGACCAAGTTTACTCATATATA
CTTTAGATTGATTTAAAACTTCATTTTTAATTTAAAAGGATCTAGGTGAAGATCCTTTTTGATAATCTCA
TGACCAAAATCCCTTAACGTGAGTTTTCGTTCCACTGAGCGTCAGACCCCGTAGAAAAGATCAAAGGATC
TTCTTGAGATCCTTTTTTTCTGCGCGTAATCTGCTGCTTGCAAACAAAAAAACCACCGCTACCAGCGGTG
GTTTGTTTGCCGGATCAAGAGCTACCAACTCTTTTTCCGAAGGTAACTGGCTTCAGCAGAGCGCAGATAC
CAAATACTGTTCTTCTAGTGTAGCCGTAGTTAGGCCACCACTTCAAGAACTCTGTAGCACCGCCTACATA
CCTCGCTCTGCTAATCCTGTTACCAGTGGCTGCTGCCAGTGGCGATAAGTCGTGTCTTACCGGGTTGGAC
TCAAGACGATAGTTACCGGATAAGGCGCAGCGGTCGGGCTGAACGGGGGGTTCGTGCACACAGCCCAGCT
TGGAGCGAACGACCTACACCGAACTGAGATACCTACAGCGTGAGCTATGAGAAAGCGCCACGCTTCCCGA
AGGGAGAAAGGCGGACAGGTATCCGGTAAGCGGCAGGGTCGGAACAGGAGAGCGCACGAGGGAGCTTCCA
GGGGGAAACGCCTGGTATCTTTATAGTCCTGTCGGGTTTCGCCACCTCTGACTTGAGCGTCGATTTTTGT
GATGCTCGTCAGGGGGGCGGAGCCTATGGAAAAACGCCAGCAACGCGGCCTTTTTACGGTTCCTGGCCTT
TTGCTGGCCTTTTGCTCACATGTTCTTTCCTGCGTTATCCCCTGATTCTGTGGATAACCGTATTACCGCC
TTTGAGTGAGCTGATACCGCTCGCCGCAGCCGAACGACCGAGCGCAGCGAGTCAGTGAGCGAGGAAGCGG
AAGAGCGCCCAATACGCAAACCGCCTCTCCCCGCGCGTTGGCCGATTCATTAATGCAGCTGGCACGACAG
GTTTCCCGACTGGAAAGCGGGCAGTGAGCGCAACGCAATTAATGTGAGTTAGCTCACTCATTAGGCACCC
CAGGCTTTACACTTTATGCTTCCGGCTCGTATGTTGTGTGGAATTGTGAGCGGATAACAATTTCACACAG
GAAACAGCTATGACCATGATTACGCCAAGCGCGCAATTAACCCTCACTAAAGGGAACAAAAGCTGGAGCT
GCAAGCTTAATGTAGTCTTATGCAATACTCTTGTAGTCTTGCAACATGGTAACGATGAGTTAGCAACATG
CCTTACAAGGAGAGAAAAAGCACCGTGCATGCCGATTGGTGGAAGTAAGGTGGTACGATCGTGCCTTATT
AGGAAGGCAACAGACGGGTCTGACATGGATTGGACGAACCACTGAATTGCCGCATTGCAGAGATATTGTA
TTTAAGTGCCTAGCTCGATACATAAACGGGTCTCTCTGGTTAGACCAGATCTGAGCCTGGGAGCTCTCTG
GCTAACTAGGGAACCCACTGCTTAAGCCTCAATAAAGCTTGCCTTGAGTGCTTCAAGTAGTGTGTGCCCG
TCTGTTGTGTGACTCTGGTAACTAGAGATCCCTCAGACCCTTTTAGTCAGTGTGGAAAATCTCTAGCAGT
GGCGCCCGAACAGGGACTTGAAAGCGAAAGGGAAACCAGAGGAGCTCTCTCGACGCAGGACTCGGCTTGC
TGAAGCGCGCACGGCAAGAGGCGAGGGGCGGCGACTGGTGAGTACGCCAAAAATTTTGACTAGCGGAGGC
TAGAAGGAGAGAGATGGGTGCGAGAGCGTCAGTATTAAGCGGGGGAGAATTAGATCGCGATGGGAAAAAA
TTCGGTTAAGGCCAGGGGGAAAGAAAAAATATAAATTAAAACATATAGTATGGGCAAGCAGGGAGCTAGA
ACGATTCGCAGTTAATCCTGGCCTGTTAGAAACATCAGAAGGCTGTAGACAAATACTGGGACAGCTACAA
CCATCCCTTCAGACAGGATCAGAAGAACTTAGATCATTATATAATACAGTAGCAACCCTCTATTGTGTGC
ATCAAAGGATAGAGATAAAAGACACCAAGGAAGCTTTAGACAAGATAGAGGAAGAGCAAAACAAAAGTAA
GACCACCGCACAGCAAGCGGCCGCTGATCTTCAGACCTGGAGGAGGAGATATGAGGGACAATTGGAGAAG
TGAATTATATAAATATAAAGTAGTAAAAATTGAACCATTAGGAGTAGCACCCACCAAGGCAAAGAGAAGA
GTGGTGCAGAGAGAAAAAAGAGCAGTGGGAATAGGAGCTTTGTTCCTTGGGTTCTTGGGAGCAGCAGGAA
GCACTATGGGCGCAGCGTCAATGACGCTGACGGTACAGGCCAGACAATTATTGTCTGGTATAGTGCAGCA
GCAGAACAATTTGCTGAGGGCTATTGAGGCGCAACAGCATCTGTTGCAACTCACAGTCTGGGGCATCAAG
CAGCTCCAGGCAAGAATCCTGGCTGTGGAAAGATACCTAAAGGATCAACAGCTCCTGGGGATTTGGGGTT
GCTCTGGAAAACTCATTTGCACCACTGCTGTGCCTTGGAATGCTAGTTGGAGTAATAAATCTCTGGAACA
GATTTGGAATCACACGACCTGGATGGAGTGGGACAGAGAAATTAACAATTACACAAGCTTAATACACTCC
TTAATTGAAGAATCGCAAAACCAGCAAGAAAAGAATGAACAAGAATTATTGGAATTAGATAAATGGGCAA
GTTTGTGGAATTGGTTTAACATAACAAATTGGCTGTGGTATATAAAATTATTCATAATGATAGTAGGAGG
CTTGGTAGGTTTAAGAATAGTTTTTGCTGTACTTTCTATAGTGAATAGAGTTAGGCAGGGATATTCACCA
TTATCGTTTCAGACCCACCTCCCAACCCCGAGGGGACCCGACAGGCCCGAAGGAATAGAAGAAGAAGGTG
GAGAGAGAGACAGAGACAGATCCATTCGATTAGTGAACGGATCTCGACGGTATCGGTTAACTTTTAAAAG
AAAAGGGGGGATTGGGGGGTACAGTGCAGGGGAAAGAATAGTAGACATAATAGCAACAGACATACAAACT
AAAGAATTACAAAAACAAATTACAAAATTCAAAATTTTATCGATAAGCTTGGGAGTTCCGCGTTACATAA
CTTACGGTAAATGGCCCGCCTGGCTGACCGCCCAACGACCCCCGCCCATTGACGTCAATAATGACGTATG
TTCCCATAGTAACGCCAATAGGGACTTTCCATTGACGTCAATGGGTGGAGTATTTACGGTAAACTGCCCA
CTTGGCAGTACATCAAGTGTATCATATGCCAAGTACGCCCCCTATTGACGTCAATGACGGTAAATGGCCC
GCCTGGCATTATGCCCAGTACATGACCTTATGGGACTTTCCTACTTGGCAGTACATCTACGTATTAGTCA
TCGCTATTACCATGGTGATGCGGTTTTGGCAGTACATCAATGGGCGTGGATAGCGGTTTGACTCACGGGG
ATTTCCAAGTCTCCACCCCATTGACGTCAATGGGAGTTTGTTTTGGCACCAAAATCAACGGGACTTTCCA
AAATGTCGTAACAACTCCGCCCCATTGACGCAAATGGGCGGTAGGCGTGTACGGTGGGAGGTCTATATAA
GCAGAGCTCGTTTAGTGAACCGTCAGATCGCCTGGAGACGCCATCCACGCTGTTTTGACCTCCATAGAAG
ACACCGCCCGGGCGTACGGGATCCCACCGGTGCTCGAGATGACAATCCTGTTCCTGACCATGGTCATCAG
CTACTTCGGCTGCATGAAGGCCGCTCCCATGAAGGAGGTGAACGTCCACGGCCAGGGCAACCTGGCCTAC
CCTGGCGTGCGGACCCACGGCACCCTGGAAAGCGTGAACGGCCCCAGAGCTGGCAGCAGAGGCCTGACCA
CAACCAGCCTGGCCGACACCTTCGAGCACGTGATCGAGGAACTGCTGGACGAGGACCAGAAAGTGCGGCC
CAACGAGGAAAACCACAAGGACGCCGACCTGTACACCAGCAGAGTGATGCTGAGCAGCCAGGTGCCCCTG
GAACCCCCCCTGCTGTTCCTGCTGGAAGAGTACAAGAACTACCTGGACGCCGCCAACATGAGCATGAGAG
TGCGGAGACACAGCGACCCCGCCAGACGGGGCGAGCTGAGCGTGTGTGACAGCATCAGCGAGTGGGTCAC
AGCCGCCGACAAGAAAACCGCCGTGGACATGAGCGGCGGCACCGTGACCGTGCTGGAAAAGGTGCCCGTG
TCCAAGGGCCAGCTGAAGCAGTACTTCTACGAGACAAAGTGCAACCCCATGGGCTACACCAAAGAGGGCT
GCAGAGGCATCGACAAGAGACACTGGAACAGCCAGTGCAGAACCACCCAGAGCTACGTGCGGGCCCTGAC
AATGGACAGCAAGAAGAGAATCGGCTGGCGGTTCATCAGAATCGACACCAGCTGCGTGTGCACCCTGACC
ATCAAGAGAGGCAGATCCGGCGGCTCTGGCGGCACCGGCGGAATGGTGTCTAAGGGCGAAGAGGACAACA
TGGCCATCATCAAAGAATTCATGCGGTTCAAGGTGCACATGGAAGGCTCTGTGAACGGCCACGAGTTCGA
GATCGAGGGCGAGGGGGAGGGCAGACCCTACGAGGGCACACAGACCGCCAAGCTGAAAGTGACCAAGGGC
GGACCCCTGCCCTTCGCCTGGGACATCCTGAGCCCCCAGTTTATGTACGGCAGCAAGGCCTACGTGAAGC
ACCCCGCCGACATCCCCGACTACCTGAAGCTGAGCTTCCCCGAGGGCTTCAAGTGGGAGAGAGTGATGAA
CTTCGAGGACGGCGGCGTGGTCACAGTGACCCAGGACAGCAGCCTGCAGGACGGCGAGTTCATCTACAAA
GTGAAGCTGAGAGGCACCAACTTCCCCAGCGACGGCCCCGTGATGCAGAAAAAGACCATGGGCTGGGAGG
CCAGCAGCGAGAGAATGTACCCTGAGGACGGCGCCCTGAAGGGCGAGATCAAGCAGAGACTGAAGCTGAA
GGATGGCGGCCACTACGACGCCGAAGTGAAAACCACCTACAAGGCCAAGAAACCCGTGCAGCTGCCTGGC
GCCTACAACGTGAACATCAAGCTGGACATCACCAGCCACAACGAGGACTACACCATCGTGGAACAGTACG
AGAGAGCCGAGGGCAGACACTCCACCGGCGGCATGGACGAGCTGTACAAATGAGCTAGCTCTAGACCTGC
AGGGTCGACTCCGGATGATCAGGGCCCTGTACAGATATCGACAATCAACCTCTGGATTACAAAATTTGTG
AAAGATTGACTGGTATTCTTAACTATGTTGCTCCTTTTACGCTATGTGGATACGCTGCTTTAATGCCTTT
GTATCATGCTATTGCTTCCCGTATGGCTTTCATTTTCTCCTCCTTGTATAAATCCTGGTTGCTGTCTCTT
TATGAGGAGTTGTGGCCCGTTGTCAGGCAACGTGGCGTGGTGTGCACTGTGTTTGCTGACGCAACCCCCA
CTGGTTGGGGCATTGCCACCACCTGTCAGCTCCTTTCCGGGACTTTCGCTTTCCCCCTCCCTATTGCCAC
GGCGGAACTCATCGCCGCCTGCCTTGCCCGCTGCTGGACAGGGGCTCGGCTGTTGGGCACTGACAATTCC
GTGGTGTTGTCGGGGAAGCTGACGTCCTTTCCATGGCTGCTCGCCTGTGTTGCCACCTGGATTCTGCGCG
GGACGTCCTTCTGCTACGTCCCTTCGGCCCTCAATCCAGCGGACCTTCCTTCCCGCGGCCTGCTGCCGGC
TCTGCGGCCTCTTCCGCGTCTTCGCCTTCGCCCTCAGACGAGTCGGATCTCCCTTTGGGCCGCCTCCCCG
CCTGGAATTCGAGCTCGGTACCTTTAAGACCAATGACTTACAAGGCAGCTGTAGATCTTAGCCACTTTTT
AAAAGAAAAGGGGGGACTGGAAGGGCTAATTCACTCCCAACGAAGACAAGATCTGCTTTTTGCTTGTACT
GGGTCTCTCTGGTTAGACCAGATCTGAGCCTGGGAGCTCTCTGGCTAACTAGGGAACCCACTGCTTAAGC
CTCAATAAAGCTTGCCTTGAGTGCTTCAAGTAGTGTGTGCCCGTCTGTTGTGTGACTCTGGTAACTAGAG
ATCCCTCAGACCCTTTTAGTCAGTGTGGAAAATCTCTAGCAGTAGTAGTTCATGTCATCTTATTATTCAG
TATTTATAACTTGCAAAGAAATGAATATCAGAGAGTGAGAGGAACTTGTTTATTGCAGCTTATAATGGTT
ACAAATAAAGCAATAGCATCACAAATTTCACAAATAAAGCATTTTTTTCACTGCATTCTAGTTGTGGTTT
GTCCAAACTCATCAATGTATCTTATCATGTCTGGCTCTAGCTATCCCGCCCCTAACTCCGCCCATCCCGC
CCCTAACTCCGCCCAGTTCCGCCCATTCTCCGCCCCATGGCTGACTAATTTTTTTTATTTATGCAGAGGC
CGAGGCCGCCTCGGCCTCTGAGCTATTCCAGAAGTAGTGAGGAGGCTTTTTTGGAGGCCTAGGGACGTAC
CCAATTCGCCCTATAGTGAGTCGTATTACGCGCGCTCACTGGCCGTCGTTTTACAACGTCGTGACTGGGA
AAACCCTGGCGTTACCCAACTTAATCGCCTTGCAGCACATCCCCCTTTCGCCAGCTGGCGTAATAGCGAA
GAGGCCCGCACCGATCGCCCTTCCCAACAGTTGCGCAGCCTGAATGGCGAATGGG
[124 nt withheld, positions 7546-7669]
C
[91 nt withheld, positions 7671-7761]
A
[49 nt withheld, positions 7763-7811]
CCTTTGACGTTGGAGTCCACGTTCTTT
[37 nt withheld, positions 7839-7875]
ACCCTATCTCGGTCTATTCTTTTGATTTATAAGGGATTTTGCCGATTTCGGCCTATTGGTTAAAAAATGA
GCTGATTTAACAAAAATTTAACGCGAATTTTAACAAAATATTAACGCTTACAATTTAGGTGGCACTTTTC
GGGGAAATGTGCGCGGAACCCCTATTTGTTTATTTTTCTAAATACATTCAAATATGTATCCGCTCATGAG
ACAATAACCCTGATAAATGCTTCAATAATATTGAAAAAGGAAGAGTATGAGTATTCAACATTTCCGTGTC
GCCCTTATTCCCTTTTTTGCGGCATTTTGCCTTCCTGTTTTTGCTCACCCAGAAACGCTGGTGAAAGTAA
AAGATGCTGAAGATCAGTTGGGTG
Features (pLannotate 1.2.2; 27 found; start..end, strand, type, name):
    914..1502    +  rep_origin     ori: high-copy-number ColE1/pMB1/pBR322/pUC origin of replication
   1685..1777    +  CDS            lacI (fragment): lac repressor; lacI; The lac repressor binds to the lac operator to inhibit transcription in E. coli. This inhibition can be relieved by adding lactose or isopropyl-β-D-thiogalactopyranoside (IPTG).
   1790..1811    +  protein_bind   CAP binding site: CAP binding activates transcription in the presence of cAMP. E. coli catabolite activator protein
   1826..1856    +  promoter       lac promoter: promoter for the E. coli lac operon
   1864..1880    +  protein_bind   lac operator: The lac repressor binds to the lac operator to inhibit transcription in E. coli. This inhibition can be relieved by adding lactose or isopropyl-β-D-thiogalactopyranoside (IPTG). lac repressor encoded by lacI
   1925..1943    +  promoter       T3 promoter: promoter for bacteriophage T3 RNA polymerase
   1971..2197    +  promoter       RSV promoter: Rous sarcoma virus enhancer/promoter
   2198..2378    +  LTR            5' LTR (truncated): truncated 5' long terminal repeat (LTR) from HIV-1
   2425..2550    +  misc_feature   HIV-1 Ψ: packaging signal of human immunodeficiency virus type 1
   2534..2897    +  CDS            HIV-1 gag (fragment): gag protein from human immunodeficiency virus 1; gag
   3043..3276    +  misc_feature   RRE: The Rev response element (RRE) of HIV-1 allows for Rev-dependent mRNA export from the nucleus to the cytoplasm.
   3653..3753    +  CDS            Rev (fragment): human immunodeficiency virus 1 (HIV-1) Rev protein; rev; enhances nuclear export of unspliced and incompletely spliced viral mRNAs
   3772..3888    +  misc_feature   cPPT/CTS: central polypurine tract and central termination sequence of HIV-1
   3911..4214    +  enhancer       CMV enhancer: human cytomegalovirus immediate early enhancer
   4215..4418    +  promoter       CMV promoter: human cytomegalovirus (CMV) immediate early promoter
   4519..5265    +  CDS            Bdnf: BDNF_MOUSE - Experimental evidence at protein level: Swiss-Prot protein existence level 1. [BDNF precursor form]: Important signaling molecule that activates signaling cascades downstream of NTRK2 (PubMed:27457814). Activates signaling cascades via the heterodimeric receptor formed by NGFR and SORCS2 (PubMed:24908487, PubMed:29909994). Signaling via NGFR and SORCS2 plays a role in synaptic plasticity and long-term depression (LTD) (PubMed:27457814). Binding to NGFR and SORCS2 promotes neuronal apoptosis (PubMed:24908487). Promotes neuronal growth cone collapse (PubMed:24908487, PubMed:27457814
   5293..6000    +  CDS            mCherry: mCherry is a basic (constitutively fluorescent) red fluorescent protein published in 2004, derived from Discosoma sp.. It is reported to be a very rapidly-maturing monomer with low acid sensitivity.
   6063..6651    +  misc_feature   WPRE: woodchuck hepatitis virus posttranscriptional regulatory element
   6668..6736    +  CDS            nef (fragment): NEF_HV1Z2 - Experimental evidence at protein level: Swiss-Prot protein existence level 1. Extracellular Nef protein targets CD4(+) T-lymphocytes for apoptosis by interacting with CXCR4 surface receptors. From Human immunodeficiency virus type 1 group M subtype D (isolate Z2/CDC-Z34) (HIV-1).
   6738..6971    +  LTR            3' LTR (ΔU3): self-inactivating 3' long terminal repeat (LTR) from HIV-1
   7043..7164    +  polyA_signal   SV40 poly(A) signal: SV40 polyadenylation signal
   7204..7339    +  rep_origin     SV40 ori: SV40 origin of replication
   7360..7378    -  promoter       T7 promoter: promoter for bacteriophage T7 RNA polymerase
   7386..7541    +  CDS            lacZα (fragment): LacZα fragment of β-galactosidase; lacZ fragment
   7546..7974    +  rep_origin     f1 ori (sequence partly withheld): f1 bacteriophage origin of replication; arrow indicates direction of (+) strand synthesis
   8027..8131    +  promoter       AmpR promoter: bla
   8132..743     +  CDS            AmpR (across the origin): β-lactamase; bla; confers resistance to ampicillin, carbenicillin, and related antibiotics
