[The description below was written by a language model from this plasmid's Addgene catalogue record and pLannotate feature annotations shown in this document.]
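Description:
pLV-DBNF-mCherry is a third-generation, self-inactivating HIV-1 lentiviral transfer plasmid built on the pLenti-M2 backbone for expressing mouse brain-derived neurotrophic factor (BDNF) fused to the red fluorescent protein mCherry in mammalian cells. The "DBNF" in the name appears to be a transposition of BDNF, which is what both the catalogue entry and the annotation identify as the insert. The 8,249 bp plasmid is propagated in E. coli through a high-copy ColE1/pUC-type origin with ampicillin selection from the β-lactamase gene. It also carries an f1 origin, an SV40 origin, T3 and T7 promoters, and remnants of lac/lacZα sequence inherited from the cloning backbone.

The viral genome is transcribed from an RSV promoter joined to a truncated 5' LTR, which makes production of genomic RNA independent of Tat. Downstream lie the Ψ packaging signal with a partial gag sequence, the Rev response element for Rev-dependent nuclear export of the unspliced RNA, and the cPPT/CTS, which aids nuclear import of the proviral DNA. The internal expression cassette uses the CMV immediate-early enhancer and promoter to drive a 747 bp codon-optimised mouse Bdnf coding sequence, covering the BDNF precursor, followed after a short linker by mCherry at the C terminus. A WPRE after the fusion enhances transcript stability and expression. The ΔU3 3' LTR inactivates LTR promoter activity after integration, and an SV40 polyadenylation signal follows it.

Packaging requires helper plasmids supplying gag/pol, rev and an envelope protein. The resulting virus, or direct transfection of the plasmid, can be used to deliver fluorescently tagged BDNF and to identify expressing cells and follow the tagged protein by red fluorescence.
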