Addgene plasmid #187195: pLV-DBNF-mCherry
Purpose: To express the mouse BDNF tagged with the FP mCherry
Depositing lab: Pantelis Tsoulfas. Depositing organization: University of Miami.
Backbone
  Vector backbone: pLenti-M2
  Backbone manufacturer: The backbone is described the Naldini group in Dull et al., 1998 (JVI) and was modified by Anthony Oliva and Jia Pingping at the
  Backbone size w/o insert (bp): 6767
  Total vector size (bp): 8249
  Vector type: Mammalian Expression, Lentiviral
Growth in bacteria
  Bacterial resistance: Ampicillin, 100 μg/mL
  Growth temperature: 37°C
  Growth strain: NEB Stable
  Growth instructions: Low sodium LB
  Copy number: High Copy
Gene/Insert
  Gene/Insert name: BDNF
  Species: M. musculus (mouse)
  Insert size (bp): 747
  Mutation: The codons have been optimized for better expression
  GenBank ID: NM_001048139
  Promoter: CMV
  Tag / fusion protein: fluorescent protein mCherry (C terminal on insert)
  Cloning method: Restriction Enzyme; 5′ cloning site BamHI, XhoI (not destroyed); 3′ cloning site NheI, XbaI, SalI, EcoRV (not destroyed)
  Sequencing primers: 5′ CMV-F; 3′ WPRE-F
Terms and licenses: Academic/Nonprofit Terms; Industry Terms: Not Available to Industry
How to cite: pLV-DBNF-mCherry was a gift from Pantelis Tsoulfas (Addgene plasmid # 187195 ; http://n2t.net/addgene:187195 ; RRID:Addgene_187195)
